>Addgene plasmid #34804 | pQTEV-NEUGRIN | depositor full sequence | sequence record 41850 | Author sequence
CTCGAGAAATCATAAAAAATTTATTTGCTTTGTGAGCGGATAACAATTATAATAGATTCAATTGTGAGCG
GATAACAATTTCACACAGAATTCATTAAAGAGGAGAAATTAACTATGAAACATCACCATCACCATCACCA
TAGCGATTACGACATCCCCACTACTGAGAATCTTTATTTTCAGGGATCCGAGGCGCCTGGTGCCCCGCCC
AGGACCCTGACGTGGGAAGCCATGGAGCAGATACGGTATTTACATGAGGAATTTCCAGAGTCCTGGTCAG
TTCCCAGGTTGGCTGAAGGCTTTGATGTCAGCACTGATGTGATCCGAAGAGTTTTAAAAAGCAAGTTTTT
ACCCACATTGGAGCAGAAGCTGAAGCAGGATCAAAAAGTCCTTAAGAAAGCTGGGCTTGCCCACTCGCTG
CAGCACCTCCGGGGCTCTGGAAATACCTCAAAGCTGCTCCCTGCAGGCCACTCTGTATCAGGCTCTTTGC
TTATGCCGGGGCATGAAGCCTCATCTAAAGACCCAAATCACAGCACAGCTTTGAAAGTGATAGAGTCAGA
CACTCACAGGACAAATACACCAAGGAGAAGGAAGGGAAGAAATAAAGAAATCCAGGACCTGGAGGAGAGC
TTTGTGCCTGTTGCTGCACCCCTAGGTCATCCAAGAGAGCTGCAGAAGTACTCCAGTGATTCTGAGAGCC
CCAGAGGAACTGGCAGTGGTGCGTTGCCAAGTGGTCAGAAGCTGGAGGAGTTGAAGGCAGAGGAGCCAGA
TAACTTCAGCAGCAAAGTAGTGCAGAGGGGCCGAGAGTTCTTTGACAGCAACGGGAACTTCCTGTACAGA
ATTTGAGCGGCCGCTCGACCTGCAGCCAAGCTTAATTAGCTGAGCTTGGACTCCTGTTGATAGATCCAGT
AATGACCTCAGAACTCCATCTGGATTTGTTCAGAACGCTCGGTTGCCGCCGGGCGTTTTTTATTGGTGAG
AATCCAAGCTAGCTTGGCGAGATTTTCAGGAGCTAAGGAAGCTAAAATGGAGAAAAAAATCACTGGATAT
ACCACCGTTGATATATCCCAATGGCATCGTAAAGAACATTTTGAGGCATTTCAGTCAGTTGCTCAATGTA
CCTATAACCAGACCGTTCAGCTGGATATTACGGCCTTTTTAAAGACCGTAAAGAAAAATAAGCACAAGTT
TTATCCGGCCTTTATTCACATTCTTGCCCGCCTGATGAATGCTCATCCGGAATTTCGTATGGCAATGAAA
GACGGTGAGCTGGTGATATGGGATAGTGTTCACCCTTGTTACACCGTTTTCCATGAGCAAACTGAAACGT
TTTCATCGCTCTGGAGTGAATACCACGACGATTTCCGGCAGTTTCTACACATATATTCGCAAGATGTGGC
GTGTTACGGTGAAAACCTGGCCTATTTCCCTAAAGGGTTTATTGAGAATATGTTTTTCGTCTCAGCCAAT
CCCTGGGTGAGTTTCACCAGTTTTGATTTAAACGTGGCCAATATGGACAACTTCTTCGCCCCCGTTTTCA
CCATGGGCAAATATTATACGCAAGGCGACAAGGTGCTGATGCCGCTGGCGATTCAGGTTCATCATGCCGT
TTGTGATGGCTTCCATGTCGGCAGAATGCTTAATGAATTACAACAGTACTGCGATGAGTGGCAGGGCGGG
GCGTAATTTTTTTAAGGCAGTTATTGGTGCCCTTAAACGCCTGGGGTAATGACTCTCTAGCTTGAGGCAT
CAAATAAAACGAAAGGCTCAGTCGAAAGACTGGGCCTTTCGTTTTATCTGTTGTTTGTCGGTGAACGCTC
TCCTGAGTAGGACAAATCCGCCCTCTAGATTACGTGCAGTCGATGATAAGCTGTCAAACATGAGAATTGT
GCCTAATGAGTGAGCTAACTTACATTAATTGCGTTGCGCTCACTGCCCGCTTTCCAGTCGGGAAACCTGT
CGTGCCAGCTGCATTAATGAATCGGCCAACGCGCGGGGAGAGGCGGTTTGCGTATTGGGCGCCAGGGTGG
TTTTTCTTTTCACCAGTGAGACGGGCAACAGCTGATTGCCCTTCACCGCCTGGCCCTGAGAGAGTTGCAG
CAAGCGGTCCACGCTGGTTTGCCCCAGCAGGCGAAAATCCTGTTTGATGGTGGTTAACGGCGGGATATAA
CATGAGCTGTCTTCGGTATCGTCGTATCCCACTACCGAGATATCCGCACCAACGCGCAGCCCGGACTCGG
TAATGGCGCGCATTGCGCCCAGCGCCATCTGATCGTTGGCAACCAGCATCGCAGTGGGAACGATGCCCTC
ATTCAGCATTTGCATGGTTTGTTGAAAACCGGACATGGCACTCCAGTCGCCTTCCCGTTCCGCTATCGGC
TGAATTTGATTGCGAGTGAGATATTTATGCCAGCCAGCCAGACGCAGACGCGCCGAGACAGAACTTAATG
GGCCCGCTAACAGCGCGATTTGCTGGTGACCCAATGCGACCAGATGCTCCACGCCCAGTCGCGTACCGTC
TTCATGGGAGAAAATAATACTGTTGATGGGTGTCTGGTCAGAGACATCAAGAAATAACGCCGGAACATTA
GTGCAGGCAGCTTCCACAGCAATGGCATCCTGGTCATCCAGCGGATAGTTAATGATCAGCCCACTGACGC
GTTGCGCGAGAAGATTGTGCACCGCCGCTTTACAGGCTTCGACGCCGCTTCGTTCTACCATCGACACCAC
CACGCTGGCACCCAGTTGATCGGCGCGAGATTTAATCGCCGCGACAATTTGCGACGGCGCGTGCAGGGCC
AGACTGGAGGTGGCAACGCCAATCAGCAACGACTGTTTGCCCGCCAGTTGTTGTGCCACGCGGTTGGGAA
TGTAATTCAGCTCCGCCATCGCCGCTTCCACTTTTTCCCGCGTTTTCGCAGAAACGTGGCTGGCCTGGTT
CACCACGCGGGAAACGGTCTGATAAGAGACACCGGCATACTCTGCGACATCGTATAACGTTACTGGTTTC
ACATTCACCACCCTGAATTGACTCTCTTCCGGGCGCTATCATGCCATACCGCGAAAGGTTTTGCACCATT
CGATGGTGTCGGAATTTCGGGCAGCGTTGGGTCCTGGCCACGGGTGCGCATGATCTAGAGCTGCCTCGCG
CGTTTCGGTGATGACGGTGAAAACCTCTGACACATGCAGCTCCCGGAGACGGTCACAGCTTGTCTGTAAG
CGGATGCCGGGAGCAGACAAGCCCGTCAGGGCGCGTCAGCGGGTGTTGGCGGGTGTCGGGGCGCAGCCAT
GACCCAGTCACGTAGCGATAGCGGAGTGTATACTGGCTTAACTATGCGGCATCAGAGCAGATTGTACTGA
GAGTGCACCACATGCGGTGTGAAATACCGCACAGATGCGTAAGGAGAAAATACCGCATCAGGCGCTCTTC
CGCTTCCTCGCTCACTGACTCGCTGCGCTCGGTCGTTCGGCTGCGGCGAGCGGTATCAGCTCACTCAAAG
GCGGTAATACGGTTATCCACAGAATCAGGGGATAACGCAGGAAAGAACATGTGAGCAAAAGGCCAGCAAA
AGGCCAGGAACCGTAAAAAGGCCGCGTTGCTGGCGTTTTTCCATAGGCTCCGCCCCCCTGACGAGCATCA
CAAAAATCGACGCTCAAGTCAGAGGTGGCGAAACCCGACAGGACTATAAAGATACCAGGCGTTTCCCCCT
GGAAGCTCCCTCGTGCGCTCTCCTGTTCCGACCCTGCCGCTTACCGGATACCTGTCCGCCTTTCTCCCTT
CGGGAAGCGTGGCGCTTTCTCATAGCTCACGCTGTAGGTATCTCAGTTCGGTGTAGGTCGTTCGCTCCAA
GCTGGGCTGTGTGCACGAACCCCCCGTTCAGCCCGACCGCTGCGCCTTATCCGGTAACTATCGTCTTGAG
TCCAACCCGGTAAGACACGACTTATCGCCACTGGCAGCAGCCACTGGTAACAGGATTAGCAGAGCGAGGT
ATGTAGGCGGTGCTACAGAGTTCTTGAAGTGGTGGCCTAACTACGGCTACACTAGAAGGACAGTATTTGG
TATCTGCGCTCTGCTGAAGCCAGTTACCTTCGGAAAAAGAGTTGGTAGCTCTTGATCCGGCAAACAAACC
ACCGCTGGTAGCGGTGGTTTTTTTGTTTGCAAGCAGCAGATTACGCGCAGAAAAAAAGGATCTCAAGAAG
ATCCTTTGATCTTTTCTACGGGGTCTGACGCTCAGTGGAACGAAAACTCACGTTAAGGGATTTTGGTCAT
GAGATTATCAAAAAGGATCTTCACCTAGATCCTTTTAAATTAAAAATGAAGTTTTAAATCAATCTAAAGT
ATATATGAGTAAACTTGGTCTGACAGTTACCAATGCTTAATCAGTGAGGCACCTATCTCAGCGATCTGTC
TATTTCGTTCATCCATAGTTGCCTGACTCCCCGTCGTGTAGATAACTACGATACGGGAGGGCTTACCATC
TGGCCCCAGTGCTGCAATGATACCGCGAGACCCACGCTCACCGGCTCCAGATTTATCAGCAATAAACCAG
CCAGCCGGAAGGGCCGAGCGCAGAAGTGGTCCTGCAACTTTATCCGCCTCCATCCAGTCTATTAATTGTT
GCCGGGAAGCTAGAGTAAGTAGTTCGCCAGTTAATAGTTTGCGCAACGTTGTTGCCATTGCTACAGGCAT
CGTGGTGTCACGCTCGTCGTTTGGTATGGCTTCATTCAGCTCCGGTTCCCAACGATCAAGGCGAGTTACA
TGATCCCCCATGTTGTGCAAAAAAGCGGTTAGCTCCTTCGGTCCTCCGATCGTTGTCAGAAGTAAGTTGG
CCGCAGTGTTATCACTCATGGTTATGGCAGCACTGCATAATTCTCTTACTGTCATGCCATCCGTAAGATG
CTTTTCTGTGACTGGTGAGTACTCAACCAAGTCATTCTGAGAATAGTGTATGCGGCGACCGAGTTGCTCT
TGCCCGGCGTCAATACGGGATAATACCGCGCCACATAGCAGAACTTTAAAAGTGCTCATCATTGGAAAAC
GTTCTTCGGGGCGAAAACTCTCAAGGATCTTACCGCTGTTGAGATCCAGTTCGATGTAACCCACTCGTGC
ACCCAACTGATCTTCAGCATCTTTTACTTTCACCAGCGTTTCTGGGTGAGCAAAAACAGGAAGGCAAAAT
GCCGCAAAAAAGGGAATAAGGGCGACACGGAAATGTTGAATACTCATACTCTTCCTTTTTCAATATTATT
GAAGCATTTATCAGGGTTATTGTCTCATGAGCGGATACATATTTGAATGTATTTAGAAAAATAAACAAAT
AGGGGTTCCGCGCACATTTCCCCGAAAAGTGCCACCTGACGTCTAAGAAACCATTATTATCATGACATTA
ACCTATAAAAATAGGCGTATCACGAGGCCCTTTCGTCTTCAC
Features (pLannotate 1.2.2; 18 found; start..end, strand, type, name):
     10..54      +  promoter       T5 promoter: bacteriophage T5 promoter for E. coli RNA polymerase, with embedded lac operator
     62..78      +  protein_bind   lac operator: The lac repressor binds to the lac operator to inhibit transcription in E. coli. This inhibition can be relieved by adding lactose or isopropyl-β-D-thiogalactopyranoside (IPTG). lac repressor encoded by lacI
    121..141     +  CDS            7xHis: 6xHis affinity tag
    165..185     +  CDS            capTEV™ (fragment): composite tag for in vivo biotinylation, TEV protease cleavage, and 6xHis tagging
    190..843     +  CDS            NGRN (fragment): NGRN_HUMAN - Also known as FI58G. Experimental evidence at protein level: Swiss-Prot protein existence level 1. Plays an essential role in mitochondrial ribosome biogenesis. As a component of a functional protein-RNA module, consisting of RCC1L, NGRN, RPUSD3, RPUSD4, TRUB2, FASTKD2 and 16S mitochondrial ribosomal RNA (16S mt-rRNA), controls 16S mt-rRNA abundance and is required for intra-mitochondrial translation of core subunits of the oxidative phosphorylation system. From Homo sapiens (Human).
    889..983     +  terminator     lambda t0 terminator: transcription terminator from phage lambda
    998..1026    +  promoter       cat promoter (fragment): promoter of the E. coli cat gene encoding chloramphenicol acetyltransferase
   1027..1683    +  CDS            cat: CAT_ECOLX - Experimental evidence at protein level: Swiss-Prot protein existence level 1. This enzyme is an effector of chloramphenicol resistance in bacteria. From Escherichia coli. This protein is used as a marker in many commonly used cloning vectors, such as pACYC184.
   1751..1837    +  terminator     rrnB T1 terminator: Escherichia coli rrnB; transcription terminator T1 from the E. coli rrnB gene
   1860..1877    -  promoter       tet promoter (fragment): E. coli promoter for tetracycline efflux protein gene
   1896..1917    -  protein_bind   CAP binding site: CAP binding activates transcription in the presence of cAMP. E. coli catabolite activator protein
   1930..3012    -  CDS            lacI: lac repressor; lacI; The lac repressor binds to the lac operator to inhibit transcription in E. coli. This inhibition can be relieved by adding lactose or isopropyl-β-D-thiogalactopyranoside (IPTG).
   3013..3090    -  promoter       lacIq promoter: lacI (mutant); In the lacIq allele, a single base change in the promoter boosts expression of the lacI gene about 10-fold.
   3139..3180    +  CDS            rop (fragment): Rop protein, which maintains plasmids at low copy number; rop
   3282..3422    +  misc_feature   bom: basis of mobility region from pBR322
   3608..4196    -  rep_origin     ori: high-copy-number ColE1/pMB1/pBR322/pUC origin of replication
   4367..5227    -  CDS            AmpR: β-lactamase; bla; confers resistance to ampicillin, carbenicillin, and related antibiotics
   5228..5332    -  promoter       AmpR promoter: bla
