[The description below was written by a language model from this plasmid's Addgene catalogue record and pLannotate feature annotations shown in this document.]
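Description:
pQTEV-NEUGRIN is a bacterial expression plasmid for producing human neugrin (NGRN, also called DSC92) in E. coli as an N-terminally tagged recombinant protein. The backbone, pQTEV, is derived from the Qiagen vector pQE-2. It replicates from a ColE1/pMB1-type origin (with a pBR322 bom region and only a fragment of rop annotated) and is selected with ampicillin through the β-lactamase gene. A cat coding sequence with a partial promoter is also annotated, but the depositor states that this chloramphenicol resistance sequence is inactive. The record lists copy number as unknown.

The 732 bp human insert was cloned between BamHI and NotI sites, both retained. The annotation matches about 650 bp of it to a fragment of NGRN, a protein involved in mitochondrial ribosome biogenesis and control of 16S mitochondrial rRNA abundance. Transcription is driven by the phage T5 promoter, which is recognised by E. coli RNA polymerase and is paired with lac operator sequences. The plasmid carries its own lacI under the lacIq promoter, so expression is repressed until IPTG is added. Upstream of the insert, the backbone supplies a 7xHis affinity tag followed by a TEV protease cleavage site, which allows metal-affinity purification and later removal of the tag. The lambda t0 terminator follows the expression cassette, and the rrnB T1 terminator lies downstream of cat.

The clone belongs to a public catalogue of human protein expression constructs generated for structural genomics. It is supplied in the Rosetta strain, which also carries the separate chloramphenicol-resistant plasmid pRARE, a source of rare tRNAs that aid overexpression of human coding sequences.
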