Addgene plasmid #34804: pQTEV-NEUGRIN
Depositing lab: Konrad Buessow. Depositing organization: Max Planck Institute for Molecular Genetics. Publication: Structural genomics of human proteins--target selection and generation of a public catalogue of expression clones. Bussow K, Scheich C, Sievert V, Harttig U, Schultz J, Simon B, Bork P, Lehrach H, Heinemann U. Microb Cell Fact. 2005 Jul 5;4:21. doi: 10.1186/1475-2859-4-21. PubMed 15998469.
Backbone
  Vector backbone: pQTEV
  Backbone size w/o insert (bp): 4700
  Vector type: Bacterial Expression
Growth in bacteria
  Bacterial resistance: Ampicillin, 100 μg/mL
  Growth temperature: 37°C
  Growth strain: Rosetta
  Copy number: Unknown
Gene/Insert
  Gene/Insert name: NEUGRIN (alt names: mesenchymal stem cell protein DSC92; PSFEp250B084)
  Species: H. sapiens (human)
  Insert size (bp): 732
  GenBank ID: DQ000566
  Entrez Gene: NGRN (a.k.a. DSC92)
  Tag / fusion protein: His (N terminal on backbone); TEV (N terminal on backbone)
  Cloning method: Restriction Enzyme; 5′ cloning site BamHI (not destroyed); 3′ cloning site NotI (not destroyed)
  Sequencing primers: 5′ TGAGCGGATAACAATTTCACACAG; 3′ GGCAACCGAGCGTTCTGAAC
Terms and licenses: Academic/Nonprofit Terms; Industry Terms: Not Available to Industry
Depositor comments: The vector pQTEV is derived from Qiagen pQE-2 and contains an inactive chloramphenicol resistance gene sequence. The Rosetta bacterial strain contains an additional plasmid. The second plasmid, pRARE, provides rare tRNAs for overexpression of recombinant proteins. It has 4694 bp and is chloramphenicol resistence.
How to cite: pQTEV-NEUGRIN was a gift from Konrad Buessow (Addgene plasmid # 34804 ; http://n2t.net/addgene:34804 ; RRID:Addgene_34804)
