>Addgene plasmid #34804 | pQTEV-NEUGRIN | addgene partial sequence | sequence record 61178 | pQE-Fwd 5'-CCCGAAAAGTGCCACCTG-3'
AAATAGGCGTATCACGAGGCCCTTTCGTCTTCACCTCGAGAAATCATAAAAAATTTATTTGCTTTGTGAG
CGGATAACAATTATAATAGATTCAATTGTGAGCGGATAACAATTTCACACAGAATTCATTAAAGAGGAGA
AATTAACTATGAAACATCACCATCACCATCACCATAGCGATTACGACATCCCCACTACTGAGAATCTTTA
TTTTCAGGGATCCGAGGCGCCTGGTGCCCCGCCCAGGACCCTGACGTGGGAAGCCATGGAGCAGATACGG
TATTTACATGAGGAATTTCCAGAGTCCTGGTCAGTTCCCAGGTTGGCTGAAGGCTTTGATGTCAGCACTG
ATGTGATCCGAAGAGTTTTAAAAAGCAAGTTTTTACCCACATTGGAGCAGAAGCTGAAGCAGGATCAAAA
AGTCCTTAAGAAAGCTGGGCTTGCCCACTCGCTGCAGCACCTCCGGGGCTCTGGAAATACCTCAAAGCTG
CTCCCTGCAGGCCACTCTGTATCAGGCTCTTTGCTTATGCCGGGGCATGAAGCCTCATCTAAAGACCCAA
ATCACAGCACAGCTTTGAAAGTGATAGAGTCAGACACTCACAGGACAAATACACCAAGGAGAAGGAAGGG
AAGAAATAAAGAAATCCAGGACCTGGAGGAGAGCTTTGTGCCTGTTGCTGCACCCCTAGGTCATCCAAGA
GAGCTGCAGAAGTACTCCAGTGATTCTGAGAGCCCCAGAGGAACTGGCAGTGGTGCGTTGCCAAGTGGTC
AGAAGCTGGAGGAGTTGAAGGCAGAGGAGCCAGATAACTTCAGCAGCAAAGTAGTGCAGAGGG
